Addgene plasmid #196046: pHAGE-CMV-GFP-W
Purpose: (Empty Backbone) lentiviral expression of the green fluorescent protein driven by cytomegalovirus virus promoter
Depositing lab: Darrell Kotton. Depositing organization: Boston University Medical Campus. Publication: Amelioration of emphysema in mice through lentiviral transduction of long-lived pulmonary alveolar macrophages. Wilson AA, Murphy GJ, Hamakawa H, Kwok LW, Srinivasan S, Hovav AH, Mulligan RC, Amar S, Suki B, Kotton DN. J Clin Invest. 2010 Jan . 120(1):379-89. 10.1172/JCI36666 PubMed 20038801.
Backbone
  Vector backbone: pHAGE
  Backbone manufacturer: Richard Mulligan
  Backbone size (bp): 7149
  Vector type: Lentiviral
  Promoter: CMV
  Tag / fusion protein: eGFP
Growth in bacteria
  Bacterial resistance: Ampicillin, 100 μg/mL
  Growth temperature: 37°C
  Growth strain: NEB Stable
  Copy number: High Copy
Gene/Insert
  Cloning method: Restriction Enzyme
Terms and licenses: Academic/Nonprofit Terms; Industry Terms: Not Available to Industry
How to cite: pHAGE-CMV-GFP-W was a gift from Darrell Kotton (Addgene plasmid # 196046 ; http://n2t.net/addgene:196046 ; RRID:Addgene_196046)
