[The description below was written by a language model from this plasmid's Addgene catalogue record and pLannotate feature annotations shown in this document.]
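Description:
pHAGE-CMV-GFP-W is a 7,149 bp HIV-1-derived lentiviral transfer plasmid built on the pHAGE backbone and catalogued as an empty backbone or reporter vector that expresses enhanced GFP from the cytomegalovirus promoter. In bacteria it is maintained through a high-copy ColE1/pUC-type origin and selected with ampicillin via the β-lactamase gene. The plasmid portion outside the viral region also carries short remnants of lac regulatory sequences, lacI, an SV40 origin and an SV40 polyadenylation signal. These are annotated only as fragments and appear to be cloning leftovers rather than functional parts.

The proviral cassette runs from a 5' LTR (annotated as truncated) to a U3-deleted 3' LTR. The deletion makes the vector self-inactivating: after reverse transcription and integration, the LTRs have little promoter activity and expression depends on the internal promoter. Between the LTRs lie the Ψ packaging signal with an adjoining gag fragment, the Rev response element for Rev-dependent nuclear export of the full-length genomic RNA, and the cPPT/CTS, which aids nuclear import of the preintegration complex. Small rev and nef fragments are residual viral sequence. The payload is the CMV immediate-early enhancer and promoter driving EGFP. It is followed by a WPRE (the "W" in the name), which increases transcript stability and expression. No mammalian drug-selection marker is annotated, so transduced cells are identified by fluorescence. Because the viral structural and enzymatic genes are absent, they must be supplied in trans to produce particles. The vector serves as a fluorescent reporter or control for lentiviral transduction, and the associated publication concerns transduction of pulmonary alveolar macrophages in mice.
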