Features (pLannotate 1.2.2; 23 found; start..end, strand, type, name):
    377..634     +  LTR            5' LTR (truncated): truncated 5' long terminal repeat (LTR) from HIV-1
    681..806     +  misc_feature   HIV-1 Ψ: packaging signal of human immunodeficiency virus type 1
    790..1128    +  CDS            HIV-1 gag (fragment): gag protein from human immunodeficiency virus 1; gag
   1303..1536    +  misc_feature   RRE: The Rev response element (RRE) of HIV-1 allows for Rev-dependent mRNA export from the nucleus to the cytoplasm.
   1913..2013    +  CDS            Rev (fragment): human immunodeficiency virus 1 (HIV-1) Rev protein; rev; enhances nuclear export of unspliced and incompletely spliced viral mRNAs
   2058..2175    +  misc_feature   cPPT/CTS: central polypurine tract and central termination sequence of HIV-1
   2227..2530    +  enhancer       CMV enhancer: human cytomegalovirus immediate early enhancer
   2531..2734    +  promoter       CMV promoter: human cytomegalovirus (CMV) immediate early promoter
   2812..3531    +  CDS            EGFP: the original enhanced GFP (Yang et al., 1996) mammalian codon-optimized
   3539..4127    +  misc_feature   WPRE: woodchuck hepatitis virus posttranscriptional regulatory element
   4135..4200    +  CDS            nef (fragment): NEF_HV1Z2 - Experimental evidence at protein level: Swiss-Prot protein existence level 1. Extracellular Nef protein targets CD4(+) T-lymphocytes for apoptosis by interacting with CXCR4 surface receptors. From Human immunodeficiency virus type 1 group M subtype D (isolate Z2/CDC-Z34) (HIV-1).
   4202..4435    +  LTR            3' LTR (ΔU3): self-inactivating 3' long terminal repeat (LTR) from HIV-1
   4640..4744    +  promoter       AmpR promoter: bla
   4745..5605    +  CDS            AmpR: β-lactamase; bla; confers resistance to ampicillin, carbenicillin, and related antibiotics
   5776..6364    +  rep_origin     ori: high-copy-number ColE1/pMB1/pBR322/pUC origin of replication
   6547..6601    +  CDS            lacI (fragment): lac repressor; lacI; The lac repressor binds to the lac operator to inhibit transcription in E. coli. This inhibition can be relieved by adding lactose or isopropyl-β-D-thiogalactopyranoside (IPTG).
   6607..6700    +  rep_origin     SV40 ori (fragment): SV40 origin of replication
   6725..6762    +  CDS            lacI (fragment): lac repressor; lacI; The lac repressor binds to the lac operator to inhibit transcription in E. coli. This inhibition can be relieved by adding lactose or isopropyl-β-D-thiogalactopyranoside (IPTG).
   6775..6796    +  protein_bind   CAP binding site: CAP binding activates transcription in the presence of cAMP. E. coli catabolite activator protein
   6811..6841    +  promoter       lac promoter: promoter for the E. coli lac operon
   6849..6865    +  protein_bind   lac operator: The lac repressor binds to the lac operator to inhibit transcription in E. coli. This inhibition can be relieved by adding lactose or isopropyl-β-D-thiogalactopyranoside (IPTG). lac repressor encoded by lacI
   6899..6982    +  polyA_signal   SV40 poly(A) signal (fragment): SV40 polyadenylation signal
   7149..329     +  CDS            nef (fragment) (across the origin): NEF_HV1BR - Experimental evidence at protein level: Swiss-Prot protein existence level 1. Extracellular Nef protein targets CD4(+) T-lymphocytes for apoptosis by interacting with CXCR4 surface receptors (PubMed:14990729). From Human immunodeficiency virus type 1 group M subtype B (isolate BRU/LAI) (HIV-1).
>Addgene plasmid #196046 | pHAGE-CMV-GFP-W | addgene full sequence | sequence record 383936 | Addgene NGS Result
TGGAAGGGCTAATTCACTCCCAAAGAAGACAAGATATCCTTGATCTGTGGATCTACCACACACAAGGCTA
CTTCCCTGATTAGCAGAACTACACACCAGGGCCAGGGGTCAGATATCCACTGACCTTTGGATGGTGCTAC
AAGCTAGTACCAGTTGAGCCAGATAAGGTAGAAGAGGCCAATAAAGGAGAGAACACCAGCTTGTTACACC
CTGTGAGCCTGCATGGGATGGATGACCCGGAGAGAGAAGTGTTAGAGTGGAGGTTTGACAGCCGCCTAGC
ATTTCATCACGTGGCCCGAGAGCTGCATCCGGAGTACTTCAAGAACTGCTGATATCGAGCTTGCTACAAG
GGACTTTCCGCTGGGGACTTTCCAGGGAGGCGTGGCCTGGGCGGGACTGGGGAGTGGCGAGCCCTCAGAT
CCTGCATATAAGCAGCTGCTTTTTGCCTGTACTGGGTCTCTCTGGTTAGACCAGATCTGAGCCTGGGAGC
TCTCTGGCTAACTAGGGAACCCACTGCTTAAGCCTCAATAAAGCTTGCCTTGAGTGCTTCAAGTAGTGTG
TGCCCGTCTGTTGTGTGACTCTGGTAACTAGAGATCCCTCAGACCCTTTTAGTCAGTGTGGAAAATCTCT
AGCAGTGGCGCCCGAACAGGGACTTGAAAGCGAAAGGGAAACCAGAGGAGCTCTCTCGACGCAGGACTCG
GCTTGCTGAAGCGCGCACGGCAAGAGGCGAGGGGCGGCGACTGGTGAGTACGCCAAAAATTTTGACTAGC
GGAGGCTAGAAGGAGAGAGATGGGTGCGAGAGCGTCAGTATTAAGCGGGGGAGAATTAGATCGCGATGGG
AAAAAATTCGGTTAAGGCCAGGGGGAAAGAAAAAATATAAATTAAAACATATAGTATGGGCAAGCAGGGA
GCTAGAACGATTCGCAGTTAATCCTGGCCTGTTAGAAACATCAGAAGGCTGTAGACAAATACTGGGACAG
CTACAACCATCCCTTCAGACAGGATCAGAAGAACTTAGATCATTATATAATACAGTAGCAACCCTCTATT
GTGTGCATCAAAGGATAGAGATAAAAGACACCAAGGAAGCTTTAGACAAGATAGAGGAAGAGCAAAACAA
AAGTAAGACCACCGCACAGCAAGCGGCCGGCCGCTGATCTTCAGACCTGGAGGAGGAGATATGAGGGACA
ATTGGAGAAGTGAATTATATAAATATAAAGTAGTAAAAATTGAACCATTAGGAGTAGCACCCACCAAGGC
AAAGAGAAGAGTGGTGCAGAGAGAAAAAAGAGCAGTGGGAATAGGAGCTTTGTTCCTTGGGTTCTTGGGA
GCAGCAGGAAGCACTATGGGCGCAGCGTCAATGACGCTGACGGTACAGGCCAGACAATTATTGTCTGGTA
TAGTGCAGCAGCAGAACAATTTGCTGAGGGCTATTGAGGCGCAACAGCATCTGTTGCAACTCACAGTCTG
GGGCATCAAGCAGCTCCAGGCAAGAATCCTGGCTGTGGAAAGATACCTAAAGGATCAACAGCTCCTGGGG
ATTTGGGGTTGCTCTGGAAAACTCATTTGCACCACTGCTGTGCCTTGGAATGCTAGTTGGAGTAATAAAT
CTCTGGAACAGATTTGGAATCACACGACCTGGATGGAGTGGGACAGAGAAATTAACAATTACACAAGCTT
AATACACTCCTTAATTGAAGAATCGCAAAACCAGCAAGAAAAGAATGAACAAGAATTATTGGAATTAGAT
AAATGGGCAAGTTTGTGGAATTGGTTTAACATAACAAATTGGCTGTGGTATATAAAATTATTCATAATGA
TAGTAGGAGGCTTGGTAGGTTTAAGAATAGTTTTTGCTGTACTTTCTATAGTGAATAGAGTTAGGCAGGG
ATATTCACCATTATCGTTTCAGACCCACCTCCCAACCCCGAGGGGACCCGACAGGCCCGAAGGAATAGAA
GAAGAAGGTGGAGAGAGAGACAGAGACAGATCCATTCGATTAGTGAACGGATCTCGACGGTATCGCCGAA
TTCACAAATGGCAGTATTCATCCACAATTTTAAAAGAAAAGGGGGGATTGGGGGGTACAGTGCAGGGGAA
AGAATAGTAGACATAATAGCAACAGACATACAAACTAAAGAATTACAAAAACAAATTACAAAAATTCAAA
ATTTTCGGGTTTATTACAGGGACAGCAGAGATCCAGTTTGGACTAGTGGAGTTCCGCGTTACATAACTTA
CGGTAAATGGCCCGCCTGGCTGACCGCCCAACGACCCCCGCCCATTGACGTCAATAATGACGTATGTTCC
CATAGTAACGCCAATAGGGACTTTCCATTGACGTCAATGGGTGGAGTATTTACGGTAAACTGCCCACTTG
GCAGTACATCAAGTGTATCATATGCCAAGTACGCCCCCTATTGACGTCAATGACGGTAAATGGCCCGCCT
GGCATTATGCCCAGTACATGACCTTATGGGACTTTCCTACTTGGCAGTACATCTACGTATTAGTCATCGC
TATTACCATGGTGATGCGGTTTTGGCAGTACATCAATGGGCGTGGATAGCGGTTTGACTCACGGGGATTT
CCAAGTCTCCACCCCATTGACGTCAATGGGAGTTTGTTTTGGCACCAAAATCAACGGGACTTTCCAAAAT
GTCGTAACAACTCCGCCCCATTGACGCAAATGGGCGGTAGGCGTGTACGGTGGGAGGTCTATATAAGCAG
AGCTCGTTTAGTGAACCGTCAGATCGCCTGGAGACGCCATCCACGCTGTTTTGACCTCCATAGAAGACAC
CGGCGGCCGCCATGGTGAGCAAGGGCGAGGAGCTGTTCACCGGGGTGGTGCCCATCCTGGTCGAGCTGGA
CGGCGACGTAAACGGCCACAAGTTCAGCGTGTCCGGCGAGGGCGAGGGCGATGCCACCTACGGCAAGCTG
ACCCTGAAGTTCATCTGCACCACCGGCAAGCTGCCCGTGCCCTGGCCCACCCTCGTGACCACCCTGACCT
ACGGCGTGCAGTGCTTCAGCCGCTACCCCGACCACATGAAGCAGCACGACTTCTTCAAGTCCGCCATGCC
CGAAGGCTACGTCCAGGAGCGCACCATCTTCTTCAAGGACGACGGCAACTACAAGACCCGCGCCGAGGTG
AAGTTCGAGGGCGACACCCTGGTGAACCGCATCGAGCTGAAGGGCATCGACTTCAAGGAGGACGGCAACA
TCCTGGGGCACAAGCTGGAGTACAACTACAACAGCCACAACGTCTATATCATGGCCGACAAGCAGAAGAA
CGGCATCAAGGTGAACTTCAAGATCCGCCACAACATCGAGGACGGCAGCGTGCAGCTCGCCGACCACTAC
CAGCAGAACACCCCCATCGGCGACGGCCCCGTGCTGCTGCCCGACAACCACTACCTGAGCACCCAGTCCG
CCCTGAGCAAAGACCCCAACGAGAAGCGCGATCACATGGTCCTGCTGGAGTTCGTGACCGCCGCCGGGAT
CACTCTCGGCATGGACGAGCTGTACAAGTAAGGATCCTAATCAACCTCTGGATTACAAAATTTGTGAAAG
ATTGACTGGTATTCTTAACTATGTTGCTCCTTTTACGCTATGTGGATACGCTGCTTTAATGCCTTTGTAT
CATGCTATTGCTTCCCGTATGGCTTTCATTTTCTCCTCCTTGTATAAATCCTGGTTGCTGTCTCTTTATG
AGGAGTTGTGGCCCGTTGTCAGGCAACGTGGCGTGGTGTGCACTGTGTTTGCTGACGCAACCCCCACTGG
TTGGGGCATTGCCACCACCTGTCAGCTCCTTTCCGGGACTTTCGCTTTCCCCCTCCCTATTGCCACGGCG
GAACTCATCGCCGCCTGCCTTGCCCGCTGCTGGACAGGGGCTCGGCTGTTGGGCACTGACAATTCCGTGG
TGTTGTCGGGGAAATCATCGTCCTTTCCTTGGCTGCTCGCCTGTGTTGCCACCTGGATTCTGCGCGGGAC
GTCCTTCTGCTACGTCCCTTCGGCCCTCAATCCAGCGGACCTTCCTTCCCGCGGCCTGCTGCCGGCTCTG
CGGCCTCTTCCGCGTCTTCGCCTTCGCCCTCAGACGAGTCGGATCTCCCTTTGGGCCGCCTCCCCGCCTG
AGATCCTTTAAGACCAATGACTTACAAGGCAGCTGTAGATCTTAGCCACTTTTTAAAAGAAAAGGGGGGA
CTGGAAGGGCTAATTCACTCCCAACGAAGACAAGATCTGCTTTTTGCTTGTACTGGGTCTCTCTGGTTAG
ACCAGATCTGAGCCTGGGAGCTCTCTGGCTAACTAGGGAACCCACTGCTTAAGCCTCAATAAAGCTTGCC
TTGAGTGCTTCAAGTAGTGTGTGCCCGTCTGTTGTGTGACTCTGGTAACTAGAGATCCCTCAGACCCTTT
TAGTCAGTGTGGAAAATCTCTAGCAGTAGTAGTTCATGTCATCTTATTATTCAGTATTTATAACTTGCAA
AGAAATGAATATCAGAGAGTGAGAGGCCCGGGTTAATTAAGGAAAGGGCTAGATCATTCTTGAAGACGAA
AGGGCCTCGTGATACGCCTATTTTTATAGGTTAATGTCATGATAATAATGGTTTCTTAGACGTCAGGTGG
CACTTTTCGGGGAAATGTGCGCGGAACCCCTATTTGTTTATTTTTCTAAATACATTCAAATATGTATCCG
CTCATGAGACAATAACCCTGATAAATGCTTCAATAATATTGAAAAAGGAAGAGTATGAGTATTCAACATT
TCCGTGTCGCCCTTATTCCCTTTTTTGCGGCATTTTGCCTTCCTGTTTTTGCTCACCCAGAAACGCTGGT
GAAAGTAAAAGATGCTGAAGATCAGTTGGGTGCACGAGTGGGTTACATCGAACTGGATCTCAACAGCGGT
AAGATCCTTGAGAGTTTTCGCCCCGAAGAACGTTTTCCAATGATGAGCACTTTTAAAGTTCTGCTATGTG
GCGCGGTATTATCCCGTGTTGACGCCGGGCAAGAGCAACTCGGTCGCCGCATACACTATTCTCAGAATGA
CTTGGTTGAGTACTCACCAGTCACAGAAAAGCATCTTACGGATGGCATGACAGTAAGAGAATTATGCAGT
GCTGCCATAACCATGAGTGATAACACTGCGGCCAACTTACTTCTGACAACGATCGGAGGACCGAAGGAGC
TAACCGCTTTTTTGCACAACATGGGGGATCATGTAACTCGCCTTGATCGTTGGGAACCGGAGCTGAATGA
AGCCATACCAAACGACGAGCGTGACACCACGATGCCTGTAGCAATGGCAACAACGTTGCGCAAACTATTA
ACTGGCGAACTACTTACTCTAGCTTCCCGGCAACAATTAATAGACTGGATGGAGGCGGATAAAGTTGCAG
GACCACTTCTGCGCTCGGCCCTTCCGGCTGGCTGGTTTATTGCTGATAAATCTGGAGCCGGTGAGCGTGG
GTCTCGCGGTATCATTGCAGCACTGGGGCCAGATGGTAAGCCCTCCCGTATCGTAGTTATCTACACGACG
GGGAGTCAGGCAACTATGGATGAACGAAATAGACAGATCGCTGAGATAGGTGCCTCACTGATTAAGCATT
GGTAACTGTCAGACCAAGTTTACTCATATATACTTTAGATTGATTTAAAACTTCATTTTTAATTTAAAAG
GATCTAGGTGAAGATCCTTTTTGATAATCTCATGACCAAAATCCCTTAACGTGAGTTTTCGTTCCACTGA
GCGTCAGACCCCGTAGAAAAGATCAAAGGATCTTCTTGAGATCCTTTTTTTCTGCGCGTAATCTGCTGCT
TGCAAACAAAAAAACCACCGCTACCAGCGGTGGTTTGTTTGCCGGATCAAGAGCTACCAACTCTTTTTCC
GAAGGTAACTGGCTTCAGCAGAGCGCAGATACCAAATACTGTTCTTCTAGTGTAGCCGTAGTTAGGCCAC
CACTTCAAGAACTCTGTAGCACCGCCTACATACCTCGCTCTGCTAATCCTGTTACCAGTGGCTGCTGCCA
GTGGCGATAAGTCGTGTCTTACCGGGTTGGACTCAAGACGATAGTTACCGGATAAGGCGCAGCGGTCGGG
CTGAACGGGGGGTTCGTGCACACAGCCCAGCTTGGAGCGAACGACCTACACCGAACTGAGATACCTACAG
CGTGAGCTATGAGAAAGCGCCACGCTTCCCGAAGGGAGAAAGGCGGACAGGTATCCGGTAAGCGGCAGGG
TCGGAACAGGAGAGCGCACGAGGGAGCTTCCAGGGGGAAACGCCTGGTATCTTTATAGTCCTGTCGGGTT
TCGCCACCTCTGACTTGAGCGTCGATTTTTGTGATGCTCGTCAGGGGGGCGGAGCCTATGGAAAAACGCC
AGCAACGCGGCCTTTTTACGGTTCCTGGCCTTTTGCTGGCCTTTTGCTCACATGTTCTTTCCTGCGTTAT
CCCCTGATTCTGTGGATAACCGTATTACCGCCTTTGAGTGAGCTGATACCGCTCGCCGCAGCCGAACGAC
CGAGCGCAGCGAGTCAGTGAGCGAGGAAGCGGAAGAGCGCCCAATACGCAAACCGCCTCTCCCCGCGCGT
TGGCCGATTCATTAATGCAGCAAGCTCATGGCTGACTAATTTTTTTTATTTATGCAGAGGCCGAGGCCGC
CTCGGCCTCTGAGCTATTCCAGAAGTAGTGAGGAGGCTTTTTTGGAGGCCTAGGCTTTTGCAAAAAGCTC
CCCGTGGCACGACAGGTTTCCCGACTGGAAAGCGGGCAGTGAGCGCAACGCAATTAATGTGAGTTAGCTC
ACTCATTAGGCACCCCAGGCTTTACACTTTATGCTTCCGGCTCGTATGTTGTGTGGAATTGTGAGCGGAT
AACAATTTCACACAGGAAACAGCTATGACATGATTACGAATTTCACAAATAAAGCATTTTTTTCACTGCA
TTCTAGTTGTGGTTTGTCCAAACTCATCAATGTATCTTATCATGTCTGGATCAACTGGATAACTCAAGCT
AACCAAAATCATCCCAAACTTCCCACCCCATACCCTATTACCACTGCCAATTACCTGTGGTTTCATTTAC
TCTAAACCTGTGATTCCTCTGAATTATTTTCATTTTAAAGAAATTGTATTTGTTAAATATGTACTACAAA
CTTAGTAGT
